>Addgene plasmid #123760 | MTK3a_007 | addgene full sequence | sequence record 249002 | Addgene NGS Result
GTGAGTTTTCGTTCCACTGAGCGTCAGACCCCGTAGAAAAGATCAAAGGATCTTCTTGAGATCCTTTTTT
TCTGCGCGTAATCTGCTGCTTGCAAACAAAAAAACCACCGCTACCAGCGGTGGTTTGTTTGCCGGATCAA
GAGCTACCAACTCTTTTTCCGAAGGTAACTGGCTTCAGCAGAGCGCAGATACCAAATACTGTTCTTCTAG
TGTAGCCGTAGTTAGGCCACCACTTCAAGAACTCTGTAGCACCGCCTACATACCTCGCTCTGCTAATCCT
GTTACCAGTGGCTGCTGCCAGTGGCGATAAGTCGTGTCTTACCGGGTTGGACTCAAGACGATAGTTACCG
GATAAGGCGCAGCGGTCGGGCTGAACGGGGGGTTCGTGCACACAGCCCAGCTTGGAGCGAACGACCTACA
CCGAACTGAGATACCTACAGCGTGAGCTATGAGAAAGCGCCACGCTTCCCGAAGGGAGAAAGGCGGACAG
GTATCCGGTAAGCGGCAGGGTCGGAACAGGAGAGCGCACGAGGGAGCTTCCAGGGGGAAACGCCTGGTAT
CTTTATAGTCCTGTCGGGTTTCGCCACCTCTGACTTGAGCGTCGATTTTTGTGATGCTCGTCAGGGGGGC
GGAGCCTATGGAAAAACGCCAGCAACGCGGCCTTTTTACGGTTCCTGGCCTTTTGCTGGCCTTTTGCTCA
CATGTTCTTTCCTGCGTTATCCCCTGATTCTGTGGATAACCGTAGTCGGTCTCATATGAGCAAGCTGGGT
TCTTGAGACCAGACCAATAAAAAACGCCCGGCGGCAACCGAGCGTTCTGAACAAATCCAGATGGAGTTCT
GAGGTCATTACTGGATCTATCAACAGGAGTCCAAGCGAGCTCGATATCAAATTACGCCCCGCCCTGCCAC
TCATCGCAGTACTGTTGTAATTCATTAAGCATTCTGCCGACATGGAAGCCATCACAAACGGCATGATGAA
CCTGAATCGCCAGCGGCATCAGCACCTTGTCGCCTTGCGTATAATATTTGCCCATGGTGAAAACGGGGGC
GAAGAAGTTGTCCATATTGGCCACGTTTAAATCAAAACTGGTGAAACTCACCCAGGGATTGGCTGAAACG
AAAAACATATTCTCAATAAACCCTTTAGGGAAATAGGCCAGGTTTTCACCGTAACACGCCACATCTTGCG
AATATATGTGTAGAAACTGCCGGAAATCGTCGTGGTATTCACTCCAGAGCGATGAAAACGTTTCAGTTTG
CTCATGGAAAACGGTGTAACAAGGGTGAACACTATCCCATATCACCAGCTCACCGTCTTTCATTGCCATA
CGAAATTCCGGATGAGCATTCATCAGGCGGGCAAGAATGTGAATAAAGGCCGGATAAAACTTGTGCTTAT
TTTTCTTTACGGTCTTTAAAAAGGCCGTAATATCCAGCTGAACGGTCTGGTTATAGGTACATTGAGCAAC
TGACTGAAATGCCTCAAAATGTTCTTTACGATGCCATTGGGATATATCAACGGTGGTATATCCAGTGATT
TTTTTCTCCATTTTAGCTTCCTTAGCTCCTGAAAATCTCGATAACTCAAAAAATACGCCCGGTAGTGATC
TTATTTCATTATGGTGAAAGTTGGAACCTCTTACGTGCCCGATCAATCATGACCAAAATCCCTTAAC
Features (pLannotate 1.2.2; 4 found; start..end, strand, type, name):
     56..644     +  rep_origin     ori: high-copy-number ColE1/pMB1/pBR322/pUC origin of replication
    787..821     -  terminator     lambda t0 terminator: minimal transcription terminator from phage lambda (Scholtissek and Grosse, 1987)
    895..1551    -  CDS            cat: CAT_ECOLX - Experimental evidence at protein level: Swiss-Prot protein existence level 1. This enzyme is an effector of chloramphenicol resistance in bacteria. From Escherichia coli. This protein is used as a marker in many commonly used cloning vectors, such as pACYC184.
   1552..1649    -  promoter       cat promoter: promoter of the E. coli cat gene encoding chloramphenicol acetyltransferase
