[The description below was written by a language model from this plasmid's Addgene catalogue record and pLannotate feature annotations shown in this document.]
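Description:
MTK3a_007 is a small part plasmid (about 1.7 kb) from the Mammalian Toolkit (MTK), a modular hierarchical cloning system for assembling genetic circuits for mammalian cells. It is built on the MTK0_027 part-entry backbone and stores a single synthetic element, a peroxisome targeting sequence (PTS1), formatted as a Type 3a part. In the MTK scheme, Type 3a positions hold N-terminal coding sequences, so this part is meant to be joined in frame with a downstream coding part when a transcriptional unit is assembled. The insert was introduced through BsmBI sites that were destroyed during cloning, as is typical of Golden Gate-style part domestication.

The annotated features describe only the bacterial maintenance functions: a high-copy ColE1/pUC-type origin of replication, and a chloramphenicol acetyltransferase gene driven by its native cat promoter and followed by a lambda t0 terminator, which provides chloramphenicol selection in E. coli. The PTS1 insert itself was not picked up by the automated annotation, presumably because it is very short, and it must lie in the small unannotated portion of the sequence. Although catalogued as a mammalian expression vector, the plasmid has no annotated mammalian promoter, polyadenylation signal or mammalian selection marker, so it functions as a storage and donor plasmid rather than an expression construct in its own right. Its use is to supply the peroxisomal localization tag during assembly with promoter, coding and terminator parts from the toolkit, yielding fusion proteins intended to be directed to peroxisomes in mammalian cells.
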