Addgene plasmid #123760: MTK3a_007
Purpose: Encodes Peroxisome Targeting Sequence as a Type 3a part to be used in the MTK system
Depositing lab: Hana El-Samad. Depositing organization: University of California, San Francisco (UCSF). Publication: A Toolkit for Rapid Modular Construction of Biological Circuits in Mammalian Cells. Fonseca JP, Bonny AR, Kumar GR, Ng AH, Town J, Wu QC, Aslankoohi E, Chen SY, Dods G, Harrigan P, Osimiri LC, Kistler AL, El-Samad H. ACS Synth Biol. 2019 Nov 15;8(11):2593-2606. doi: 10.1021/acssynbio.9b00322. Epub 2019 Nov 5. PubMed 31686495.
Backbone
  Vector backbone: MTK0_027
  Vector type: Mammalian Expression
Growth in bacteria
  Bacterial resistance: Chloramphenicol, 25 μg/mL
  Growth temperature: 37°C
  Growth strain: DH5alpha
  Copy number: Unknown
Gene/Insert
  Gene/Insert name: PTS1
  Species: Synthetic
  Cloning method: Restriction Enzyme; 5′ cloning site BsmBI (destroyed during cloning); 3′ cloning site BsmBI (destroyed during cloning)
Terms and licenses: Academic/Nonprofit Terms; Industry Terms: Not Available to Industry
Depositor comments: Type 3a parts are used for N-terminal coding sequences in the MTK system Please visit https://www.biorxiv.org/content/10.1101/506188v2 for BioRxiv preprint
How to cite: MTK3a_007 was a gift from Hana El-Samad (Addgene plasmid # 123760 ; http://n2t.net/addgene:123760 ; RRID:Addgene_123760)
